>Addgene plasmid #137901 | pGEL032 | depositor full sequence | sequence record 266277 | pGEL032 sequence 15191 bps
GGCGCGCCTGCAGTGCAGCGTGACCCGGTCGTGCCCCTCTCTTGAGATAATGAGCATTGCATGTCTAAGT
TATAAAAAATTACCACATATTTTTTTTGTCACACTTGTTTGAAGTGCAGTTTATCTATCTTTATACATAT
ATTTAAACTTTACTCTACGAATAATATAATCTATAGTACTACAATAATATCAGTGTTTTAGAGAATCATA
TAAATGAACAGTTAGACATGGTCTAAAGGACAATTGAGTATTTTGACAACAGGACTCTACAGTTTTATCT
TTTTAGTGTGCATGTGTTCTCCTTTTTTTTTGCAAATAGCTTCACCTATATAATACTTCATCCATTTTAT
TAGTACATCCATTTAGGGTTTAGGGTTAATGGTTTTTATAGACTAATTTTTTTAGTACATCTATTTTATT
CTATTTTAGCCTCTAAATTAAGAAAACTAAAACTCTATTTTAGTTTTTTTATTTAATAATTTAGATATAA
AATAGAATAAAATAAAGTGACTAAAAATTAAACAAATACCCTTTAAGAAATTAAAAAAACTAAGGAAACA
TTTTTCTTGTTTCGAGTAGATAATGCCAGCCTGTTAAACGCCGTCGACGAGTCTAACGGACACCAACCAG
CGAACCAGCAGCGTCGCGTCGGGCCAAGCGAAGCAGACGGCACGGCATCTCTGTCGCTGCCTCTGGACCC
CTCTCGAGAGTTCCGCTCCACCGTTGGACTTGCTCCGCTGTCGGCATCCAGAAATTGCGTGGCGGAGCGG
CAGACGTGAGCCGGCACGGCAGGCGGCCTCCTCCTCCTCTCACGGCACCGGCAGCTACGGGGGATTCCTT
TCCCACCGCTCCTTCGCTTTCCCTTCCTCGCCCGCCGTAATAAATAGACACCCCCTCCACACCCTCTTTC
CCCAACCTCGTGTTGTTCGGAGCGCACACACACACAACCAGAACTCCCCCAAATCCACCCGTCGGCACCT
CCGCTTCAAGGTACGCCGCTCGTCCTCCCCCCCCCCCCCTCTCTACCTTCTCAAGATCGGCGTTCCGGTC
CATGGTTAGGGCCCGGTAGTTCTACTTCTGTTCATGTTTGTGTTAGATCCGTGTTTGTGTTAGATCCGTG
CTACTAGCGTTCGTACACGGATGCGACCTGTACGTCAGACACGTTCTGATTGCTAACTTGCCAGTGTTTC
TCTTTGGGGAATCCTGGGATGGCTCTAGCCGTTCCGCAGACGGGATCGATTTCATGATTTTTTTTGTTTC
GTTGCATAGGGTTTGGTTTGCCCTTTTCCTTTATTTCAATATATGCCGTGCACTTGTTTGTCGGGTCATC
TTTTCATGCTTTTTTTTGTCTTGGTTGTGATGATGTGGTCTGGTTGGGCGGTCGTTCAAGATCGGAGTAG
AATTAATTCTGTTTCAAACTACCTGGTGGATTTATTAATTTTGGATCTGTATGTGTGTGCCATACATATT
CATAGTTACGAATTGAAGATGATGGATGGAAATATCGATCTAGGATAGGTATACATGTTGATGCGGGTTT
TACTGATGCATATACAGAGATGCTTTTTGTTCGCTTGGTTGTGATGATGTGGTGTGGTTGGGCGGTCGTT
CATTCGTTCAAGATCGGAGTAGAATACTGTTTCAAACTACCTGGTGTATTTATTAATTTTGGAACTGTAT
GTGTGTGTCATACATCTTCATAGTTACGAGTTTAAGATGGATGGAAATATCGATCTAGGATAGGTATACA
TGTTGATGTGGGTTTTACTGATGCATATACATGATGGCATATGCAGCATCTATTCATATGCTCTAACCTT
GAGTACCTATCTATTATAATAAACAAGTATGTTTTATAATTATTTTGATCTTGATATACTTGGATGATGG
CATATGCAGCAGCTATATGTGGATTTTTTTAGCCCTGCCTTCATACGCTATTTATTTGCTTGGTACTGTT
TCTTTTGTCGATGCTCACCCTGTTGTTTGGTGTTACTTCTGCAGCCTGCAGGATGGCTCCTAAGAAGAAG
CGGAAGGTTGGTATTCACGGGGTGCCTGCGGCTTCAAAGCTCGAGAAATTCACCAACTGTTATTCGTTGA
GCAAAACACTGCGGTTTAAAGCGATTCCAGTCGGCAAGACTCAAGAGAATATAGACAATAAGCGGCTGTT
GGTGGAAGATGAAAAGCGCGCGGAAGACTACAAAGGGGTGAAGAAGTTGTTGGACAGATACTACCTCTCT
TTTATCAATGATGTCTTGCACTCAATCAAATTGAAGAATCTGAACAACTACATCTCCCTCTTCAGAAAGA
AAACAAGGACAGAAAAGGAGAATAAGGAACTTGAAAATTTGGAGATCAATCTGAGGAAAGAGATCGCGAA
AGCCTTTAAAGGCAACGAAGGATACAAAAGTCTGTTCAAGAAGGATATAATTGAGACAATTTTGCCAGAG
TTCCTCGATGACAAGGACGAGATTGCGCTGGTCAATTCGTTCAACGGATTCACAACAGCATTCACAGGCT
TCTTTGATAATCGGGAAAATATGTTCTCTGAGGAGGCAAAGTCCACTTCTATTGCGTTCAGGTGTATCAA
TGAGAATCTCACTAGGTACATTTCCAACATGGATATCTTTGAGAAGGTTGACGCAATTTTTGACAAGCAC
GAAGTTCAGGAGATTAAGGAGAAGATCCTCAATTCCGATTATGACGTTGAGGACTTCTTCGAAGGTGAGT
TTTTTAATTTCGTGCTCACTCAAGAGGGTATCGACGTGTATAATGCGATCATCGGTGGGTTCGTGACTGA
GTCCGGTGAAAAGATTAAGGGATTGAACGAGTATATCAACCTTTACAACCAAAAGACGAAACAGAAGCTG
CCAAAGTTCAAGCCTCTTTACAAACAGGTTCTTTCAGACCGCGAGTCACTCTCGTTCTATGGGGAGGGCT
ACACTTCGGATGAGGAAGTCCTGGAGGTGTTCAGGAATACTCTCAATAAGAATTCGGAGATTTTCTCTTC
TATAAAAAAACTGGAAAAGTTGTTTAAGAATTTTGACGAATACTCTAGCGCCGGCATATTTGTGAAAAAC
GGCCCGGCCATATCAACGATAAGTAAAGATATCTTCGGCGAATGGAACGTGATCAGAGACAAATGGAACG
CGGAGTATGACGATATTCACCTGAAGAAGAAGGCTGTCGTAACGGAGAAGTACGAGGATGATCGCAGGAA
AAGCTTCAAAAAGATCGGAAGTTTCAGCCTGGAACAGTTGCAGGAGTATGCTGACGCCGATCTTAGCGTC
GTCGAGAAGTTGAAGGAGATAATCATCCAAAAGGTCGATGAGATATATAAAGTCTATGGATCAAGTGAAA
AACTGTTCGACGCCGACTTCGTTTTGGAGAAGTCCCTGAAGAAGAACGACGCTGTTGTTGCCATTATGAA
GGATCTGCTCGACAGCGTGAAGAGTTTCGAGAACTATATTAAGGCTTTTTTCGGGGAGGGGAAGGAGACT
AACAGAGATGAGTCCTTCTACGGAGACTTCGTCCTCGCGTACGATATACTCCTTAAGGTAGACCACATCT
ACGACGCAATCAGAAATTACGTGACACAAAAGCCGTACAGCAAGGACAAGTTCAAACTCTACTTCCAGAA
CCCCCAGTTCATGGGCGGCTGGGACAAGGACAAGGAAACGGATTACAGGGCTACGATCCTGAGGTATGGT
TCAAAATACTACTTGGCGATTATGGACAAGAAGTACGCCAAGTGTCTCCAGAAGATTGACAAAGACGATG
TCAATGGCAATTATGAGAAGATCAACTACAAGCTGCTTCCGGGTCCGAACAAGATGCTCCCAAAGGTTTT
CTTCAGCAAGAAATGGATGGCCTACTATAACCCAAGCGAGGACATCCAGAAGATTTATAAGAACGGTACG
TTCAAGAAGGGCGACATGTTCAATCTTAACGACTGTCACAAGCTGATCGACTTCTTCAAAGACTCAATTA
GCCGGTACCCAAAGTGGTCTAACGCCTATGACTTCAACTTTTCGGAAACCGAGAAGTACAAGGATATAGC
CGGATTTTATAGAGAGGTGGAAGAGCAGGGCTACAAGGTGTCATTCGAGTCCGCCAGCAAGAAGGAAGTG
GACAAGCTCGTGGAAGAGGGTAAGCTCTACATGTTCCAGATTTATAATAAAGACTTTAGCGATAAGAGCC
ACGGGACACCTAATCTCCACACAATGTATTTCAAGCTGCTCTTCGACGAGAATAACCACGGCCAAATCAG
GTTGTCAGGAGGGGCTGAACTCTTCATGCGGCGCGCATCCCTGAAGAAGGAGGAGCTTGTAGTCCACCCT
GCGAATAGTCCAATTGCGAATAAGAACCCGGACAATCCTAAAAAGACTACAACATTGAGCTACGACGTGT
ACAAGGATAAGAGGTTTTCCGAGGATCAGTACGAGCTCCACATCCCGATTGCGATCAACAAGTGCCCAAA
GAATATTTTCAAGATAAACACAGAGGTGCGTGTACTCCTGAAGCATGACGACAATCCTTACGTCATTGGG
ATTGATCGGGGCGAGAGGAACCTCCTCTATATTGTGGTGGTGGACGGGAAGGGGAACATAGTCGAACAGT
ACTCCCTTAACGAAATAATTAACAATTTCAACGGCATCCGTATCAAGACCGACTACCATTCGTTGCTGGA
CAAGAAGGAGAAGGAGAGATTTGAGGCGCGGCAAAATTGGACAAGTATCGAGAACATCAAGGAACTCAAA
GCAGGTTATATCTCTCAAGTTGTGCATAAGATATGCGAGCTGGTTGAGAAGTATGACGCAGTGATCGCTC
TTGAGGACCTCAACTCGGGCTTTAAGAATAGCCGCGTTAAAGTGGAGAAGCAGGTCTATCAAAAGTTCGA
GAAGATGCTTATAGATAAGCTCAACTACATGGTCGATAAGAAATCGAACCCATGTGCCACCGGCGGCGCA
CTCAAAGGTTACCAAATAACAAACAAATTCGAGTCCTTCAAATCGATGAGTACTCAGAATGGGTTCATAT
TTTATATACCGGCGTGGCTTACGTCTAAGATCGACCCGTCAACTGGTTTTGTCAACCTGTTGAAGACGAA
ATACACGTCCATTGCCGATTCGAAAAAGTTCATATCTAGTTTTGATCGTATTATGTACGTCCCAGAGGAA
GATCTTTTCGAGTTTGCTCTCGACTACAAAAACTTTTCGCGGACCGATGCGGATTACATTAAAAAATGGA
AACTCTATTCGTACGGCAACAGAATCAGGATTTTTCGCAACCCTAAGAAGAATAACGTCTTTGATTGGGA
GGAAGTTTGCTTGACTAGCGCGTACAAGGAGCTCTTTAATAAGTATGGCATTAACTACCAACAGGGTGAT
ATCAGAGCACTGCTTTGCGAACAATCTGACAAGGCTTTCTACTCATCCTTCATGGCTTTGATGAGCCTGA
TGCTCCAGATGAGAAATTCAATTACAGGCAGAACCGACGTGGATTTCTTGATCTCCCCGGTTAAAAATTC
TGATGGCATCTTTTACGATAGCAGGAACTATGAAGCGCAAGAGAATGCGATTCTGCCAAAAAATGCAGAC
GCCAACGGTGCCTATAACATCGCCAGGAAAGTCCTGTGGGCGATCGGCCAGTTCAAAAAGGCCGAAGACG
AAAAATTGGACAAGGTCAAAATCGCTATCAGCAACAAAGAGTGGCTGGAGTATGCTCAGACATCCGTAAA
GCATAAGCGTCCTGCTGCCACCAAAAAGGCCGGACAGGCTAAGAAAAAGAAGTGAAAAAAAAAAAAAAAA
AAAAAAAAAAAAAAAAAAAAAAAAAAAAAAAAAAAGGAGACCTTATATTCCCCAGAACATCAGGTTAATG
GCGTTTTTGATGTCATTTTCGCGGTGGCTGAGATCAGCCACTTCTTCCCCGATAACGGAAACCGGCACAC
TGGCCATATCGGTGGTCATCATGCGCCAGCTTTCATCCCCGATATGCACCACCGGGTAAAGTTCACGGGA
GACTTTATCTGACAGCAGACGTGCACTGGCCAGGGGGATCACCATCCGTCGCCCGGGCGTGTCAATAATA
TCACTCTGTACATCCACAAACAGACGATAACGGCTCTCTCTTTTATAGGTGTAAACCTTAAACTGCATTT
CACCAGCCCCTGTTCTCGTCAGCAAAAGAGCCGTTCATTTCAATAAACCGGGCGACCTCAGCCATCCCTT
CCTGATTTTCCGCTTTCCAGCGTTCGGCACGCAGACGACGGGCTTCATTCTGCATGGTTGTGCTTACCAG
ACCGGAGATATTGACATCATATATGCCTTGAGCAACTGATAGCTGTCGCTGTCAACTGTCACTGTAATAC
GCTGCTTCATAGCATACCTCTTTTTGACATACTTCGGGTATACATATCAGTATATATTCTTATACCGCAA
AAATCAGCGCGCAAATACGCATACTGTTATCTGGCTTGGTCTCGAATTTCTACTAAGTGTAGATGGTACC
CGGCCGGAATTCTAGAATATGAAGATGAAGATGAAATATTTGGTGTGTCAAATAAAAAGCTTGTGTGCTT
AAGTTTGTGTTTTTTTCTTGGCTTGTTGTGTTATGAATTTGTGGCTTTTTCTAATATTAAATGAATGTAA
GATCACATTATAATGAATAAACAAATGTTTCTATAATCCATTGTGAATGTTTTGTTGGATCTCTTCTGCA
GCATATAACTACTGTATGTGCTATGGTATGGACTATGGAATATGATTAAAGATAAGGAGCTCAAACTATC
AGTGTTTGACAGGATATATTGGCGGGTAAACCTAAGAGAAAAGAGCGTTTATTAGAATAATCGGATATTT
AAAAGGGCGTGAAAAGGTTTATCCGTTCGTCCATTTGTATGTGCATGCCAACCACAGGGTTCCCCTCGGG
ATCAAAGTACTTTGATCCAACCCCTCCGCTGCTATAGTGCAGTCGGCTTCTGACGTTCAGTGCAGCCGTC
TTCTGAAAACGACATGTCGCACAAGTCCTAAGTTACGCGACAGGCTGCCGCCCTGCCCTTTTCCTGGCGT
TTTCTTGTCGCGTGTTTTAGTCGCATAAAGTAGAATACTTGCGACTAGAACCGGAGACATTACGCCATGA
ACAAGAGCGCCGCCGCTGGCCTGCTGGGCTATGCCCGCGTCAGCACCGACGACCAGGACTTGACCAACCA
ACGGGCCGAACTGCACGCGGCCGGCTGCACCAAGCTGTTTTCCGAGAAGATCACCGGCACCAGGCGCGAC
CGCCCGGAGCTGGCCAGGATGCTTGACCACCTACGCCCTGGCGACGTTGTGACAGTGACCAGGCTAGACC
GCCTGGCCCGCAGCACCCGCGACCTACTGGACATTGCCGAGCGCATCCAGGAGGCCGGCGCGGGCCTGCG
TAGCCTGGCAGAGCCGTGGGCCGACACCACCACGCCGGCCGGCCGCATGGTGTTGACCGTGTTCGCCGGC
ATTGCCGAGTTCGAGCGTTCCCTAATCATCGACCGCACCCGGAGCGGGCGCGAGGCCGCCAAGGCCCGAG
GCGTGAAGTTTGGCCCCCGCCCTACCCTCACCCCGGCACAGATCGCGCACGCCCGCGAGCTGATCGACCA
GGAAGGCCGCACCGTGAAAGAGGCGGCTGCACTGCTTGGCGTGCATCGCTCGACCCTGTACCGCGCACTT
GAGCGCAGCGAGGAAGTGACGCCCACCGAGGCCAGGCGGCGCGGTGCCTTCCGTGAGGACGCATTGACCG
AGGCCGACGCCCTGGCGGCCGCCGAGAATGAACGCCAAGAGGAACAAGCATGAAACCGCACCAGGACGGC
CAGGACGAACCGTTTTTCATTACCGAAGAGATCGAGGCGGAGATGATCGCGGCCGGGTACGTGTTCGAGC
CGCCCGCGCACGGCTCAACCGTGCGGCTGCATGAAATCCTGGCCGGTTTGTCTGATGCCAAGCTGGCGGC
CTGGCCGGCCAGCTTGGCCGCTGAAGAAACCGAGCGCCGCCGTCTAAAAAGGTGATGTGTATTTGAGTAA
AACAGCTTGCGTCATGCGGTCGCTGCGTATATGATGCGATGAGTAAATAAACAAATACGCAAGGGGAACG
CATGAAGGTTATCGCTGTACTTAACCAGAAAGGCGGGTCAGGCAAGACGACCATCGCAACCCATCTAGCC
CGCGCCCTGCAACTCGCCGGGGCCGATGTTCTGTTAGTCGATTCCGATCCCCAGGGCAGTGCCCGCGATT
GGGCGGCCGTGCGGGAAGATCAACCGCTAACCGTTGTCGGCATCGACCGCCCGACGATTGACCGCGACGT
GAAGGCCATCGGCCGGCGCGACTTCGTAGTGATCGACGGAGCGCCCCAGGCGGCGGACTTGGCTGTGTCC
GCGATCAAGGCAGCCGACTTCGTGCTGATTCCGGTGCAGCCAAGCCCTTACGACATATGGGCCACCGCCG
ACCTGGTGGAGCTGGTTAAGCAGCGCATTGAGGTCACGGATGGAAGGCTACAAGCGGCCTTTGTCGTGTC
GCGGGCGATCAAAGGCACGCGCATCGGCGGTGAGGTTGCCGAGGCGCTGGCCGGGTACGAGCTGCCCATT
CTTGAGTCCCGTATCACGCAGCGCGTGAGCTACCCAGGCACTGCCGCCGCCGGCACAACCGTTCTTGAAT
CAGAACCCGAGGGCGACGCTGCCCGCGAGGTCCAGGCGCTGGCCGCTGAAATTAAATCAAAACTCATTTG
AGTTAATGAGGTAAAGAGAAAATGAGCAAAAGCACAAACACGCTAAGTGCCGGCCGTCCGAGCGCACGCA
GCAGCAAGGCTGCAACGTTGGCCAGCCTGGCAGACACGCCAGCCATGAAGCGGGTCAACTTTCAGTTGCC
GGCGGAGGATCACACCAAGCTGAAGATGTACGCGGTACGCCAAGGCAAGACCATTACCGAGCTGCTATCT
GAATACATCGCGCAGCTACCAGAGTAAATGAGCAAATGAATAAATGAGTAGATGAATTTTAGCGGCTAAA
GGAGGCGGCATGGAAAATCAAGAACAACCAGGCACCGACGCCGTGGAATGCCCCATGTGTGGAGGAACGG
GCGGTTGGCCAGGCGTAAGCGGCTGGGTTGTCTGCCGGCCCTGCAATGGCACTGGAACCCCCAAGCCCGA
GGAATCGGCGTGACGGTCGCAAACCATCCGGCCCGGTACAAATCGGCGCGGCGCTGGGTGATGACCTGGT
GGAGAAGTTGAAGGCCGCGCAGGCCGCCCAGCGGCAACGCATCGAGGCAGAAGCACGCCCCGGTGAATCG
TGGCAAGCGGCCGCTGATCGAATCCGCAAAGAATCCCGGCAACCGCCGGCAGCCGGTGCGCCGTCGATTA
GGAAGCCGCCCAAGGGCGACGAGCAACCAGATTTTTTCGTTCCGATGCTCTATGACGTGGGCACCCGCGA
TAGTCGCAGCATCATGGACGTGGCCGTTTTCCGTCTGTCGAAGCGTGACCGACGAGCTGGCGAGGTGATC
CGCTACGAGCTTCCAGACGGGCACGTAGAGGTTTCCGCAGGGCCGGCCGGCATGGCCAGTGTGTGGGATT
ACGACCTGGTACTGATGGCGGTTTCCCATCTAACCGAATCCATGAACCGATACCGGGAAGGGAAGGGAGA
CAAGCCCGGCCGCGTGTTCCGTCCACACGTTGCGGACGTACTCAAGTTCTGCCGGCGAGCCGATGGCGGA
AAGCAGAAAGACGACCTGGTAGAAACCTGCATTCGGTTAAACACCACGCACGTTGCCATGCAGCGTACGA
AGAAGGCCAAGAACGGCCGCCTGGTGACGGTATCCGAGGGTGAAGCCTTGATTAGCCGCTACAAGATCGT
AAAGAGCGAAACCGGGCGGCCGGAGTACATCGAGATCGAGCTAGCTGATTGGATGTACCGCGAGATCACA
GAAGGCAAGAACCCGGACGTGCTGACGGTTCACCCCGATTACTTTTTGATCGATCCCGGCATCGGCCGTT
TTCTCTACCGCCTGGCACGCCGCGCCGCAGGCAAGGCAGAAGCCAGATGGTTGTTCAAGACGATCTACGA
ACGCAGTGGCAGCGCCGGAGAGTTCAAGAAGTTCTGTTTCACCGTGCGCAAGCTGATCGGGTCAAATGAC
CTGCCGGAGTACGATTTGAAGGAGGAGGCGGGGCAGGCTGGCCCGATCCTAGTCATGCGCTACCGCAACC
TGATCGAGGGCGAAGCATCCGCCGGTTCCTAATGTACGGAGCAGATGCTAGGGCAAATTGCCCTAGCAGG
GGAAAAAGGTCGAAAAGGCCTCTTTCCTGTGGATAGCACGTACATTGGGAACCCAAAGCCGTACATTGGG
AACCGGAACCCGTACATTGGGAACCCAAAGCCGTACATTGGGAACCGGTCACACATGTAAGTGACTGATA
TAAAAGAGAAAAAAGGCGATTTTTCCGCCTAAAACTCTTTAAAACTTATTAAAACTCTTAAAACCCGCCT
GGCCTGTGCATAACTGTCTGGCCAGCGCACAGCCGAAGAGCTGCAAAAAGCGCCTACCCTTCGGTCGCTG
CGCTCCCTACGCCCCGCCGCTTCGCGTCGGCCTATCGCGGCCGCTGGCCGCTCAAAAATGGCTGGCCTAC
GGCCAGGCAATCTACCAGGGCGCGGACAAGCCGCGCCGTCGCCACTCGACCGCCGGCGCCCACATCAAGG
CACCCTGCCTCGCGCGTTTCGGTGATGACGGTGAAAACCTCTGACACATGCAGCTCCCGGAAACGGTCAC
AGCTTGTCTGTAAGCGGATGCCGGGAGCAGACAAGCCCGTCAGGGCGCGTCAGCGGGTGTTGGCGGGTGT
CGGGGCGCAGCCATGACCCAGTCACGTAGCGATAGCGGAGTGTATACTGGCTTAACTATGCGGCATCAGA
GCAGATTGTACTGAGAGTGCACCATATGCGGTGTGAAATACCGCACAGATGCGTAAGGAGAAAATACCGC
ATCAGGCGCTCTTCCGCTTCCTCGCTCACTGACTCGCTGCGCTCGGTCGTTCGGCTGCGGCGAGCGGTAT
CAGCTCACTCAAAGGCGGTAATACGGTTATCCACAGAATCAGGGGATAACGCAGGAAAGAACATGTGAGC
AAAAGGCCAGCAAAAGGCCAGGAACCGTAAAAAGGCCGCGTTGCTGGCGTTTTTCCATAGGCTCCGCCCC
CCTGACGAGCATCACAAAAATCGACGCTCAAGTCAGAGGTGGCGAAACCCGACAGGACTATAAAGATACC
AGGCGTTTCCCCCTGGAAGCTCCCTCGTGCGCTCTCCTGTTCCGACCCTGCCGCTTACCGGATACCTGTC
CGCCTTTCTCCCTTCGGGAAGCGTGGCGCTTTCTCATAGCTCACGCTGTAGGTATCTCAGTTCGGTGTAG
GTCGTTCGCTCCAAGCTGGGCTGTGTGCACGAACCCCCCGTTCAGCCCGACCGCTGCGCCTTATCCGGTA
ACTATCGTCTTGAGTCCAACCCGGTAAGACACGACTTATCGCCACTGGCAGCAGCCACTGGTAACAGGAT
TAGCAGAGCGAGGTATGTAGGCGGTGCTACAGAGTTCTTGAAGTGGTGGCCTAACTACGGCTACACTAGA
AGGACAGTATTTGGTATCTGCGCTCTGCTGAAGCCAGTTACCTTCGGAAAAAGAGTTGGTAGCTCTTGAT
CCGGCAAACAAACCACCGCTGGTAGCGGTGGTTTTTTTGTTTGCAAGCAGCAGATTACGCGCAGAAAAAA
AGGATCTCAAGAAGATCCTTTGATCTTTTCTACGGGGTCTGACGCTCAGTGGAACGAAAACTCACGTTAA
GGGATTTTGGTCATGCATTCTAGGTACTAAAACAATTCATCCAGTAAAATATAATATTTTATTTTCTCCC
AATCAGGCTTGATCCCCAGTAAGTCAAAAAATAGCTCGACATACTGTTCTTCCCCGATATCCTCCCTGAT
CGACCGGACGCAGAAGGCAATGTCATACCACTTGTCCGCCCTGCCGCTTCTCCCAAGATCAATAAAGCCA
CTTACTTTGCCATCTTTCACAAAGATGTTGCTGTCTCCCAGGTCGCCGTGGGAAAAGACAAGTTCCTCTT
CGGGCTTTTCCGTCTTTAAAAAATCATACAGCTCGCGCGGATCTTTAAATGGAGTGTCTTCTTCCCAGTT
TTCGCAATCCACATCGGCCAGATCGTTATTCAGTAAGTAATCCAATTCGGCTAAGCGGCTGTCTAAGCTA
TTCGTATAGGGACAATCCGATATGTCGATGGAGTGAAAGAGCCTGATGCACTCCGCATACAGCTCGATAA
TCTTTTCAGGGCTTTGTTCATCTTCATACTCTTCCGAGCAAAGGACGCCATCGGCCTCACTCATGAGCAG
ATTGCTCCAGCCATCATGCCGTTCAAAGTGCAGGACCTTTGGAACAGGCAGCTTTCCTTCCAGCCATAGC
ATCATGTCCTTTTCCCGTTCCACATCATAGGTGGTCCCTTTATACCGGCTGTCCGTCATTTTTAAATATA
GGTTTTCATTTTCTCCCACCAGCTTATATACCTTAGCAGGAGACATTCCTTCCGTATCTTTTACGCAGCG
GTATTTTTCGATCAGTTTTTTCAATTCCGGTGATATTCTCATTTTAGCCATTTATTATTTCCTTCCTCTT
TTCTACAGTATTTAAAGATACCCCAAGAAGCTAATTATAACAAGACGAACTCCAATTCACTGTTCCTTGC
ATTCTAAAACCTTAAATACCAGAAAACAGCTTTTTCAAAGTTGTTTTCAAAGTTGGCGTATAACATAGTA
TCGACGGAGCCGATTTTGAAACCGCGGTGATCACAGGCAGCAACGCTCTGTCATCGTTACAATCAACATG
CTACCCTCCGCGAGATCATCCGTGTTTCAAACCCGGCAGCTTAGTTGCCGTTCTTCCGAATAGCATCGGT
AACATGAGCAAAGTCTGCCGCCTTACAACGGCTCTCCCGCTGACGCCGTCCCGGACTGATGGGCTGCCTG
TATCGAGTGGTGATTTTGTGCCGAGCTGCCGGTCGGGGAGCTGTTGGCTGGCTGGTGGCAGGATATATTG
TGGTGTAAACAAATTGACGCTTAGACAACTTAATAACACATTGCGGACGTTTTTAATGTACTGAATTAAC
GCCGAATTAATTCGGGGGATCTGGATTTTAGTACTGGATTTTGGTTTTAGGAATTAGAAATTTTATTGAT
AGAAGTATTTTACAAATACAAATACATACTAAGGGTTTCTTATATGCTCAACACATGAGCGAAACCCTAT
AGGAACCCTAATTCCCTTATCTGGGAACTACTCACACATTATTATGGAGAAAATAGAGCTTGTCGATCGT
TAATTAATCACCTCCAAGATCCCGGACGAGTGCTGGGGCGTCGGTTTCCACTATCGGCGAGTACTTCTAC
ACAGCCATCGGTCCAGACGGCCGCGCTTCTGCGGGCGATTTGTGTACGCCCGACAGTCCCGGCTCCGGAT
CGGACGATTGCGTCGCATCGACCCTGCGCCCAAGCTGCATCATCGAAATTGCCGTCAACCAAGCTCTGAT
AGAGTTGGTCAAGACCAATGCGGAGCATATACGCCCGGAGCCGCGGCGATCCTGCAAGCTCCGGATGCCT
CCGCTCGAAGTAGCGCGTCTGCTGCTCCATACAAGCCAACCACGGCCTCCAGAAGAAGATGTTGGCGACC
TCGTATTGGGAATCCCCGAACATCGCCTCGCTCCAGTCAATGACCGCTGTTATGCGGCCATTGTCCGTCA
GGACATTGTTGGAGCCGAAATCCGCGTGCACGAGGTGCCGGACTTCGGGGCAGTCCTCGGCCCAAAGCAT
CAGCTCATCGAGAGCCTGCGCGACGGACGCACTGACGGTGTCGTCCATCACAGTTTGCCAGTGATACACA
TGGGGATCAGCAATCGCGCATATGAAATCACGCCATGTAGTGTATTGACCGATTCCTTGCGGTCCGAATG
GGCCGAACCCGCTCGTCTGGCTAAGATCGGCCGCAGCGATCGCATCCATGGCCTCCGCGACCGGCTGCAG
AACAGCGGGCAGTTCGGTTTCAGGCAGGTCTTGCAACGTGACACCCTGTGCACGGCGGGAGATGCAATAG
GTCAGGCTCTCGCTGAATTCCCCAATGTCAAGCACTTCCGGAATCGGGAGCGCGGCCGATGCAAAGTGCC
GATAAACATAACGATCTTTGTAGAAACCATCGGCGCAGCTATTTACCCGCAGGACATATCCACGCCCTCC
TACATCGAAGCTGAAAGCACGAGATTCTTCGCCCTCCGAGAGCTGCATCAGGTCGGACACGCTGTCGAAC
TTTTCGATCAGAAACTTCTCGACAGACGTCGCGGTGAGTTCAGGCTTTTTCATCCTAGGAGAGATAGATT
TGTAGAGAGAGACTGGTGATTTCAGCGTGTCCTCTCCAAATGAAATGAACTTCCTTATATAGAGGAAGGT
CTTGCGAAGGATAGTGGGATTGTGCGTCATCCCTTACGTCAGTGGAGATATCACATCAATCCACTTGCTT
TGAAGACGTGGTTGGAACGTCTTCTTTTTCCACGATGCTCCTCGTGGGTGGGGGTCCATCTTTGGGACCA
CTGTCGGCAGAGGCATCTTGAACGATAGCCTTTCCTTTATCGCAATGATGGCATTTGTAGGTGCCACCTT
CCTTTTCTACTGTCCTTTTGATGAAGTGACAGATAGCTGGGCAATGGAATCCGAGGAGGTTTCCCGATAT
TACCCTTTGTTGAAAAGTCTCAATAGCCCTTTGGTCTTCTGAGACTGTATCTTTGATATTCTTGGAGTAG
ACGAGAGTGTCGTGCTCCACCATGTTATCACATCAATCCACTTGCTTTGAAGACGTGGTTGGAACGTCTT
CTTTTTCCACGATGCTCCTCGTGGGTGGGGGTCCATCTTTGGGACCACTGTCGGCAGAGGCATCTTGAAC
GATAGCCTTTCCTTTATCGCAATGATGGCATTTGTAGGTGCCACCTTCCTTTTCTACTGTCCTTTTGATG
AAGTGACAGATAGCTGGGCAATGGAATCCGAGGAGGTTTCCCGATATTACCCTTTGTTGAAAAGTCTCAA
TAGCCCTTTGGTCTTCTGAGACTGTATCTTTGATATTCTTGGAGTAGACGAGAGTGTCGTGCTCCACCAT
G
Features (pLannotate 1.2.2; 18 found; start..end, strand, type, name):
      8..2004    +  promoter       Ubi promoter: maize polyubiquitin gene promoter
   5856..6158    -  CDS            ccdB: CCDB_ECOLI - Also known as G, letB, letD. Experimental evidence at protein level: Swiss-Prot protein existence level 1. Toxic component of a type II toxin-antitoxin (TA) system, functioning in plasmid maintainence. Responsible for the post- segregational killing (PSK) of plasmid-free cells, also referred to as a plasmid addiction system. Half-life of over 2 hours. Cell killing by CcdB is accompanied by filamentation, defects in chromosome and plasmid segregation, defects in cell division, formation of anucleate cells, decreased DNA synthesis and plasmid loss. Interferes with the activity of DN
   6163..6321    -  CDS            ccdA (fragment): CCDA_ECO57 - Also known as H, letA. Experimental evidence at protein level: Swiss-Prot protein existence level 1. Antitoxin component of a type II toxin-antitoxin (TA) system which inhibits the post-segregational killing (PSK) of plasmid-free cells, also referred to as a plasmid addiction system. Binds to and blocks the activity of CcdB; will also remove bound CcdB protein from the CcdB-GyrA complex by forming a CcdA-CcdB complex, a process termed rejuvenation. Functions as a transcriptional corepressor for the ccdAB operon, repression also requires CcdB (By similarity). From Escherichia coli
   6412..6477    -  intron         PDK intron (fragment): pdk; modified pyruvate orthophosphate dikinase intron from Flaveria trinervia 3.0
   6528..6776    +  terminator     HSP terminator: efficient transcription terminator from the Arabidopsis thaliana heat shock protein 18.2 gene (Nagaya et al., 2010)
   6797..6821    +  misc_feature   RB T-DNA repeat: right border repeat from nopaline C58 T-DNA
   7161..7562    +  CDS            Y4CG_SINFN (fragment): Protein inferred from homology: Swiss-Prot protein existence level 3. From Sinorhizobium fredii (strain NBRC 101917 / NGR234).
   8122..8751    +  CDS            pVS1 StaA: stability protein from the Pseudomonas plasmid pVS1 (Heeb et al., 2000)
   9184..10252   +  CDS            pVS1 RepA (fragment): replication protein from the Pseudomonas plasmid pVS1 (Heeb et al., 2000)
  10318..10512   +  rep_origin     pVS1 oriV: origin of replication for the Pseudomonas plasmid pVS1 (Heeb et al., 2000)
  10715..10754   +  CDS            rop (fragment): Rop protein, which maintains plasmids at low copy number; rop
  10856..10996   +  misc_feature   bom: basis of mobility region from pBR322
  11182..11770   -  rep_origin     ori: high-copy-number ColE1/pMB1/pBR322/pUC origin of replication
  11857..12651   -  CDS            KanR: aminoglycoside phosphotransferase; aphA-3; confers resistance to kanamycin
  13076..13100   +  misc_feature   LB T-DNA repeat: left border repeat from nopaline C58 T-DNA
  13178..13352   -  polyA_signal   CaMV poly(A) signal: cauliflower mosaic virus polyadenylation signal
  13393..14403   -  CDS            HygR: aminoglycoside phosphotransferase from E. coli; aph(4)-Ia; confers resistance to hygromycin
  14442..15119   -  promoter       CaMV 35S promoter (enhanced): cauliflower mosaic virus 35S promoter with a duplicated enhancer region
