>Addgene plasmid #137901 | pGEL032 | addgene full sequence | sequence record 272885 | Addgene NGS Result
GGCGCGCCTGCAGTGCAGCGTGACCCGGTCGTGCCCCTCTCTTGAGATAAGGTGAGCATTGCATGTCTAA
GTTATAAAAAATTACCACATATTTTTTTTGTCACACTTGTTTGAAGTGCAGTTTATCTATCTTTATACAT
ATATTTAAACTTTACTCTACGAATAATATAATCTATAGTACTACAATAATATCAGTGTTTTAGAGAATCA
TATAAATGAACAGTTAGACATGGTCTAAAGGACAATTGAGTATTTTGACAACAGGACTCTACAGTTTTAT
CTTTTTAGTGTGCATGTGTTCTCCTTTTTTTTTGCAAATAGCTTCACCTATATAATACTTCATCCATTTT
ATTAGTACATCCATTTAGGGTTTAGGGTTAATGGTTTTTATAGACTAATTTTTTTAGTACATCTATTTTA
TTCTATTTTAGCCTCTAAATTAAGAAAACTAAAACTCTATTTTAGTTTTTTTATTTAATAATTTAGATAT
AAAATAGAATAAAATAAAGTGACTAAAAATTAAACAAATACCCTTTAAGAAATTAAAAAAACTAAGGAAA
CATTTTTCTTGTTTCGAGTAGATAATGCCAGCCTGTTAAACGCCGTCGACGAGTCTAACGGACACCAACC
AGCGAACCAGCAGCGTCGCGTCGGGCCAAGCGAAGCAGACGGCACGGCATCTCTGTCGCTGCCTCTGGAC
CCCTCTCGAGAGTTCCGCTCCACCGTTGGACTTGCTCCGCTGTCGGCATCCAGAAATTGCGTGGCGGAGC
GGCAGACGTGAGCCGGCACGGCAGGCGGCCTCCTCCTCCTCTCACGGCACCGGCAGCTACGGGGGATTCC
TTTCCCACCGCTCCTTCGCTTTCCCTTCCTCGCCCGCCGTAATAAATAGACACCCCCTCCACACCCTCTT
TCCCCAACCTCGTGTTGTTCGGAGCGCACACACACACAACCAGAACTCCCCCAAATCCACCCGTCGGCAC
CTCCGCTTCAAGGTACGCCGCTCGTCCTCCCCCCCCCCCCCTCTCTACCTTCTCAAGATCGGCGTTCCGG
TCCATGGTTAGGGCCCGGTAGTTCTACTTCTGTTCATGTTTGTGTTAGATCCGTGTTTGTGTTAGATCCG
TGCTACTAGCGTTCGTACACGGATGCGACCTGTACGTCAGACACGTTCTGATTGCTAACTTGCCAGTGTT
TCTCTTTGGGGAATCCTGGGATGGCTCTAGCCGTTCCGCAGACGGGATCGATTTCATGATTTTTTTTGTT
TCGTTGCATAGGGTTTGGTTTGCCCTTTTCCTTTATTTCAATATATGCCGTGCACTTGTTTGTCGGGTCA
TCTTTTCATGCTTTTTTTTGTCTTGGTTGTGATGATGTGGTCTGGTTGGGCGGTCGTTCAAGATCGGAGT
AGAATTAATTCTGTTTCAAACTACCTGGTGGATTTATTAATTTTGGATCTGTATGTGTGTGCCATACATA
TTCATAGTTACGAATTGAAGATGATGGATGGAAATATCGATCTAGGATAGGTATACATGTTGATGCGGGT
TTTACTGATGCATATACAGAGATGCTTTTTGTTCGCTTGGTTGTGATGATGTGGTGTGGTTGGGCGGTCG
TTCATTCGTTCAAGATCGGAGTAGAATACTGTTTCAAACTACCTGGTGTATTTATTAATTTTGGAACTGT
ATGTGTGTGTCATACATCTTCATAGTTACGAGTTTAAGATGGATGGAAATATCGATCTAGGATAGGTATA
CATGTTGATGTGGGTTTTACTGATGCATATACATGATGGCATATGCAGCATCTATTCATATGCTCTAACC
TTGAGTACCTATCTATTATAATAAACAAGTATGTTTTATAATTATTTTGATCTTGATATACTTGGATGAT
GGCATATGCAGCAGCTATATGTGGATTTTTTTAGCCCTGCCTTCATACGCTATTTATTTGCTTGGTACTG
TTTCTTTTGTCGATGCTCACCCTGTTGTTTGGTGTTACTTCTGCAGCCTGCAGGATGGCTCCTAAGAAGA
AGCGGAAGGTTGGTATTCACGGGGTGCCTGCGGCTTCAAAGCTCGAGAAATTCACCAACTGTTATTCGTT
GAGCAAAACACTGCGGTTTAAAGCGATTCCAGTCGGCAAGACTCAAGAGAATATAGACAATAAGCGGCTG
TTGGTGGAAGATGAAAAGCGCGCGGAAGACTACAAAGGGGTGAAGAAGTTGTTGGACAGATACTACCTCT
CTTTTATCAATGATGTCTTGCACTCAATCAAATTGAAGAATCTGAACAACTACATCTCCCTCTTCAGAAA
GAAAACAAGGACAGAAAAGGAGAATAAGGAACTTGAAAATTTGGAGATCAATCTGAGGAAAGAGATCGCG
AAAGCCTTTAAAGGCAACGAAGGATACAAAAGTCTGTTCAAGAAGGATATAATTGAGACAATTTTGCCAG
AGTTCCTCGATGACAAGGACGAGATTGCGCTGGTCAATTCGTTCAACGGATTCACAACAGCATTCACAGG
CTTCTTTGATAATCGGGAAAATATGTTCTCTGAGGAGGCAAAGTCCACTTCTATTGCGTTCAGGTGTATC
AATGAGAATCTCACTAGGTACATTTCCAACATGGATATCTTTGAGAAGGTTGACGCAATTTTTGACAAGC
ACGAAGTTCAGGAGATTAAGGAGAAGATCCTCAATTCCGATTATGACGTTGAGGACTTCTTCGAAGGTGA
GTTTTTTAATTTCGTGCTCACTCAAGAGGGTATCGACGTGTATAATGCGATCATCGGTGGGTTCGTGACT
GAGTCCGGTGAAAAGATTAAGGGATTGAACGAGTATATCAACCTTTACAACCAAAAGACGAAACAGAAGC
TGCCAAAGTTCAAGCCTCTTTACAAACAGGTTCTTTCAGACCGCGAGTCACTCTCGTTCTATGGGGAGGG
CTACACTTCGGATGAGGAAGTCCTGGAGGTGTTCAGGAATACTCTCAATAAGAATTCGGAGATTTTCTCT
TCTATAAAAAAACTGGAAAAGTTGTTTAAGAATTTTGACGAATACTCTAGCGCCGGCATATTTGTGAAAA
ACGGCCCGGCCATATCAACGATAAGTAAAGATATCTTCGGCGAATGGAACGTGATCAGAGACAAATGGAA
CGCGGAGTATGACGATATTCACCTGAAGAAGAAGGCTGTCGTAACGGAGAAGTACGAGGATGATCGCAGG
AAAAGCTTCAAAAAGATCGGAAGTTTCAGCCTGGAACAGTTGCAGGAGTATGCTGACGCCGATCTTAGCG
TCGTCGAGAAGTTGAAGGAGATAATCATCCAAAAGGTCGATGAGATATATAAAGTCTATGGATCAAGTGA
AAAACTGTTCGACGCCGACTTCGTTTTGGAGAAGTCCCTGAAGAAGAACGACGCTGTTGTTGCCATTATG
AAGGATCTGCTCGACAGCGTGAAGAGTTTCGAGAACTATATTAAGGCTTTTTTCGGGGAGGGGAAGGAGA
CTAACAGAGATGAGTCCTTCTACGGAGACTTCGTCCTCGCGTACGATATACTCCTTAAGGTAGACCACAT
CTACGACGCAATCAGAAATTACGTGACACAAAAGCCGTACAGCAAGGACAAGTTCAAACTCTACTTCCAG
AACCCCCAGTTCATGGGCGGCTGGGACAAGGACAAGGAAACGGATTACAGGGCTACGATCCTGAGGTATG
GTTCAAAATACTACTTGGCGATTATGGACAAGAAGTACGCCAAGTGTCTCCAGAAGATTGACAAAGACGA
TGTCAATGGCAATTATGAGAAGATCAACTACAAGCTGCTTCCGGGTCCGAACAAGATGCTCCCAAAGGTT
TTCTTCAGCAAGAAATGGATGGCCTACTATAACCCAAGCGAGGACATCCAGAAGATTTATAAGAACGGTA
CGTTCAAGAAGGGCGACATGTTCAATCTTAACGACTGTCACAAGCTGATCGACTTCTTCAAAGACTCAAT
TAGCCGGTACCCAAAGTGGTCTAACGCCTATGACTTCAACTTTTCGGAAACCGAGAAGTACAAGGATATA
GCCGGATTTTATAGAGAGGTGGAAGAGCAGGGCTACAAGGTGTCATTCGAGTCCGCCAGCAAGAAGGAAG
TGGACAAGCTCGTGGAAGAGGGTAAGCTCTACATGTTCCAGATTTATAATAAAGACTTTAGCGATAAGAG
CCACGGGACACCTAATCTCCACACAATGTATTTCAAGCTGCTCTTCGACGAGAATAACCACGGCCAAATC
AGGTTGTCAGGAGGGGCTGAACTCTTCATGCGGCGCGCATCCCTGAAGAAGGAGGAGCTTGTAGTCCACC
CTGCGAATAGTCCAATTGCGAATAAGAACCCGGACAATCCTAAAAAGACTACAACATTGAGCTACGACGT
GTACAAGGATAAGAGGTTTTCCGAGGATCAGTACGAGCTCCACATCCCGATTGCGATCAACAAGTGCCCA
AAGAATATTTTCAAGATAAACACAGAGGTGCGTGTACTCCTGAAGCATGACGACAATCCTTACGTCATTG
GGATTGATCGGGGCGAGAGGAACCTCCTCTATATTGTGGTGGTGGACGGGAAGGGGAACATAGTCGAACA
GTACTCCCTTAACGAAATAATTAACAATTTCAACGGCATCCGTATCAAGACCGACTACCATTCGTTGCTG
GACAAGAAGGAGAAGGAGAGATTTGAGGCGCGGCAAAATTGGACAAGTATCGAGAACATCAAGGAACTCA
AAGCAGGTTATATCTCTCAAGTTGTGCATAAGATATGCGAGCTGGTTGAGAAGTATGACGCAGTGATCGC
TCTTGAGGACCTCAACTCGGGCTTTAAGAATAGCCGCGTTAAAGTGGAGAAGCAGGTCTATCAAAAGTTC
GAGAAGATGCTTATAGATAAGCTCAACTACATGGTCGATAAGAAATCGAACCCATGTGCCACCGGCGGCG
CACTCAAAGGTTACCAAATAACAAACAAATTCGAGTCCTTCAAATCGATGAGTACTCAGAATGGGTTCAT
ATTTTATATACCGGCGTGGCTTACGTCTAAGATCGACCCGTCAACTGGTTTTGTCAACCTGTTGAAGACG
AAATACACGTCCATTGCCGATTCGAAAAAGTTCATATCTAGTTTTGATCGTATTATGTACGTCCCAGAGG
AAGATCTTTTCGAGTTTGCTCTCGACTACAAAAACTTTTCGCGGACCGATGCGGATTACATTAAAAAATG
GAAACTCTATTCGTACGGCAACAGAATCAGGATTTTTCGCAACCCTAAGAAGAATAACGTCTTTGATTGG
GAGGAAGTTTGCTTGACTAGCGCGTACAAGGAGCTCTTTAATAAGTATGGCATTAACTACCAACAGGGTG
ATATCAGAGCACTGCTTTGCGAACAATCTGACAAGGCTTTCTACTCATCCTTCATGGCTTTGATGAGCCT
GATGCTCCAGATGAGAAATTCAATTACAGGCAGAACCGACGTGGATTTCTTGATCTCCCCGGTTAAAAAT
TCTGATGGCATCTTTTACGATAGCAGGAACTATGAAGCGCAAGAGAATGCGATTCTGCCAAAAAATGCAG
ACGCCAACGGTGCCTATAACATCGCCAGGAAAGTCCTGTGGGCGATCGGCCAGTTCAAAAAGGCCGAAGA
CGAAAAATTGGACAAGGTCAAAATCGCTATCAGCAACAAAGAGTGGCTGGAGTATGCTCAGACATCCGTA
AAGCATAAGCGTCCTGCTGCCACCAAAAAGGCCGGACAGGCTAAGAAAAAGAAGTGAAAAAAAAAAAAAA
AAAAAAAAAAAAAAAAAAAAAAAAAAAAAAAAAAAAAGGAGACCTTATATTCCCCAGAACATCAGGTTAA
TGGCGTTTTTGATGTCATTTTCGCGGTGGCTGAGATCAGCCACTTCTTCCCCGATAACGGAAACCGGCAC
ACTGGCCATATCGGTGGTCATCATGCGCCAGCTTTCATCCCCGATATGCACCACCGGGTAAAGTTCACGG
GAGACTTTATCTGACAGCAGACGTGCACTGGCCAGGGGGATCACCATCCGTCGCCCGGGCGTGTCAATAA
TATCACTCTGTACATCCACAAACAGACGATAACGGCTCTCTCTTTTATAGGTGTAAACCTTAAACTGCAT
TTCACCAGCCCCTGTTCTCGTCAGCAAAAGAGCCGTTCATTTCAATAAACCGGGCGACCTCAGCCATCCC
TTCCTGATTTTCCGCTTTCCAGCGTTCGGCACGCAGACGACGGGCTTCATTCTGCATGGTTGTGCTTACC
AGACCGGAGATATTGACATCATATATGCCTTGAGCAACTGATAGCTGTCGCTGTCAACTGTCACTGTAAT
ACGCTGCTTCATAGCATACCTCTTTTTGACATACTTCGGGTATACATATCAGTATATATTCTTATACCGC
AAAAATCAGCGCGCAAATACGCATACTGTTATCTGGCTTGGTCTCGAATTTCTACTAAGTGTAGATGGTA
CCCGGCCGGAATTCTAGAATATGAAGATGAAGATGAAATATTTGGTGTGTCAAATAAAAAGCTTGTGTGC
TTAAGTTTGTGTTTTTTTCTTGGCTTGTTGTGTTATGAATTTGTGGCTTTTTCTAATATTAAATGAATGT
AAGATCACATTATAATGAATAAACAAATGTTTCTATAATCCATTGTGAATGTTTTGTTGGATCTCTTCTG
CAGCATATAACTACTGTATGTGCTATGGTATGGACTATGGAATATGATTAAAGATAAGGAGCTCAAACTA
TCAGTGTTTGACAGGATATATTGGCGGGTAAACCTAAGAGAAAAGAGCGTTTATTAGAATAATCGGATAT
TTAAAAGGGCGTGAAAAGGTTTATCCGTTCGTCCATTTGTATGTGCATGCCAACCACAGGGTTCCCCTCG
GGATCAAAGTACTTTGATCCAACCCCTCCGCTGCTATAGTGCAGTCGGCTTCTGACGTTCAGTGCAGCCG
TCTTCTGAAAACGACATGTCGCACAAGTCCTAAGTTACGCGACAGGCTGCCGCCCTGCCCTTTTCCTGGC
GTTTTCTTGTCGCGTGTTTTAGTCGCATAAAGTAGAATACTTGCGACTAGAACCGGAGACATTACGCCAT
GAACAAGAGCGCCGCCGCTGGCCTGCTGGGCTATGCCCGCGTCAGCACCGACGACCAGGACTTGACCAAC
CAACGGGCCGAACTGCACGCGGCCGGCTGCACCAAGCTGTTTTCCGAGAAGATCACCGGCACCAGGCGCG
ACCGCCCGGAGCTGGCCAGGATGCTTGACCACCTACGCCCTGGCGACGTTGTGACAGTGACCAGGCTAGA
CCGCCTGGCCCGCAGCACCCGCGACCTACTGGACATTGCCGAGCGCATCCAGGAGGCCGGCGCGGGCCTG
CGTAGCCTGGCAGAGCCGTGGGCCGACACCACCACGCCGGCCGGCCGCATGGTGTTGACCGTGTTCGCCG
GCATTGCCGAGTTCGAGCGTTCCCTAATCATCGACCGCACCCGGAGCGGGCGCGAGGCCGCCAAGGCCCG
AGGCGTGAAGTTTGGCCCCCGCCCTACCCTCACCCCGGCACAGATCGCGCACGCCCGCGAGCTGATCGAC
CAGGAAGGCCGCACCGTGAAAGAGGCGGCTGCACTGCTTGGCGTGCATCGCTCGACCCTGTACCGCGCAC
TTGAGCGCAGCGAGGAAGTGACGCCCACCGAGGCCAGGCGGCGCGGTGCCTTCCGTGAGGACGCATTGAC
CGAGGCCGACGCCCTGGCGGCCGCCGAGAATGAACGCCAAGAGGAACAAGCATGAAACCGCACCAGGACG
GCCAGGACGAACCGTTTTTCATTACCGAAGAGATCGAGGCGGAGATGATCGCGGCCGGGTACGTGTTCGA
GCCGCCCGCGCACGGCTCAACCGTGCGGCTGCATGAAATCCTGGCCGGTTTGTCTGATGCCAAGCTGGCG
GCCTGGCCGGCCAGCTTGGCCGCTGAAGAAACCGAGCGCCGCCGTCTAAAAAGGTGATGTGTATTTGAGT
AAAACAGCTTGCGTCATGCGGTCGCTGCGTATATGATGCGATGAGTAAATAAACAAATACGCAAGGGGAA
CGCATGAAGGTTATCGCTGTACTTAACCAGAAAGGCGGGTCAGGCAAGACGACCATCGCAACCCATCTAG
CCCGCGCCCTGCAACTCGCCGGGGCCGATGTTCTGTTAGTCGATTCCGATCCCCAGGGCAGTGCCCGCGA
TTGGGCGGCCGTGCGGGAAGATCAACCGCTAACCGTTGTCGGCATCGACCGCCCGACGATTGACCGCGAC
GTGAAGGCCATCGGCCGGCGCGACTTCGTAGTGATCGACGGAGCGCCCCAGGCGGCGGACTTGGCTGTGT
CCGCGATCAAGGCAGCCGACTTCGTGCTGATTCCGGTGCAGCCAAGCCCTTACGACATATGGGCCACCGC
CGACCTGGTGGAGCTGGTTAAGCAGCGCATTGAGGTCACGGATGGAAGGCTACAAGCGGCCTTTGTCGTG
TCGCGGGCGATCAAAGGCACGCGCATCGGCGGTGAGGTTGCCGAGGCGCTGGCCGGGTACGAGCTGCCCA
TTCTTGAGTCCCGTATCACGCAGCGCGTGAGCTACCCAGGCACTGCCGCCGCCGGCACAACCGTTCTTGA
ATCAGAACCCGAGGGCGACGCTGCCCGCGAGGTCCAGGCGCTGGCCGCTGAAATTAAATCAAAACTCATT
TGAGTTAATGAGGTAAAGAGAAAATGAGCAAAAGCACAAACACGCTAAGTGCCGGCCGTCCGAGCGCACG
CAGCAGCAAGGCTGCAACGTTGGCCAGCCTGGCAGACACGCCAGCCATGAAGCGGGTCAACTTTCAGTTG
CCGGCGGAGGATCACACCAAGCTGAAGATGTACGCGGTACGCCAAGGCAAGACCATTACCGAGCTGCTAT
CTGAATACATCGCGCAGCTACCAGAGTAAATGAGCAAATGAATAAATGAGTAGATGAATTTTAGCGGCTA
AAGGAGGCGGCATGGAAAATCAAGAACAACCAGGCACCGACGCCGTGGAATGCCCCATGTGTGGAGGAAC
GGGCGGTTGGCCAGGCGTAAGCGGCTGGGTTGCCTGCCGGCCCTGCAATGGCACTGGAACCCCCAAGCCC
GAGGAATCGGCGTGAGCGGTCGCAAACCATCCGGCCCGGTACAAATCGGCGCGGCGCTGGGTGATGACCT
GGTGGAGAAGTTGAAGGCCGCGCAGGCCGCCCAGCGGCAACGCATCGAGGCAGAAGCACGCCCCGGTGAA
TCGTGGCAAGCGGCCGCTGATCGAATCCGCAAAGAATCCCGGCAACCGCCGGCAGCCGGTGCGCCGTCGA
TTAGGAAGCCGCCCAAGGGCGACGAGCAACCAGATTTTTTCGTTCCGATGCTCTATGACGTGGGCACCCG
CGATAGTCGCAGCATCATGGACGTGGCCGTTTTCCGTCTGTCGAAGCGTGACCGACGAGCTGGCGAGGTG
ATCCGCTACGAGCTTCCAGACGGGCACGTAGAGGTTTCCGCAGGGCCGGCCGGCATGGCCAGTGTGTGGG
ATTACGACCTGGTACTGATGGCGGTTTCCCATCTAACCGAATCCATGAACCGATACCGGGAAGGGAAGGG
AGACAAGCCCGGCCGCGTGTTCCGTCCACACGTTGCGGACGTACTCAAGTTCTGCCGGCGAGCCGATGGC
GGAAAGCAGAAAGACGACCTGGTAGAAACCTGCATTCGGTTAAACACCACGCACGTTGCCATGCAGCGTA
CGAAGAAGGCCAAGAACGGCCGCCTGGTGACGGTATCCGAGGGTGAAGCCTTGATTAGCCGCTACAAGAT
CGTAAAGAGCGAAACCGGGCGGCCGGAGTACATCGAGATCGAGCTAGCTGATTGGATGTACCGCGAGATC
ACAGAAGGCAAGAACCCGGACGTGCTGACGGTTCACCCCGATTACTTTTTGATCGATCCCGGCATCGGCC
GTTTTCTCTACCGCCTGGCACGCCGCGCCGCAGGCAAGGCAGAAGCCAGATGGTTGTTCAAGACGATCTA
CGAACGCAGTGGCAGCGCCGGAGAGTTCAAGAAGTTCTGTTTCACCGTGCGCAAGCTGATCGGGTCAAAT
GACCTGCCGGAGTACGATTTGAAGGAGGAGGCGGGGCAGGCTGGCCCGATCCTAGTCATGCGCTACCGCA
ACCTGATCGAGGGCGAAGCATCCGCCGGTTCCTAATGTACGGAGCAGATGCTAGGGCAAATTGCCCTAGC
AGGGGAAAAAGGTCGAAAAGGCCTCTTTCCTGTGGATAGCACGTACATTGGGAACCCAAAGCCGTACATT
GGGAACCGGAACCCGTACATTGGGAACCCAAAGCCGTACATTGGGAACCGGTCACACATGTAAGTGACTG
ATATAAAAGAGAAAAAAGGCGATTTTTCCGCCTAAAACTCTTTAAAACTTATTAAAACTCTTAAAACCCG
CCTGGCCTGTGCATAACTGTCTGGCCAGCGCACAGCCGAAGAGCTGCAAAAAGCGCCTACCCTTCGGTCG
CTGCGCTCCCTACGCCCCGCCGCTTCGCGTCGGCCTATCGCGGCCGCTGGCCGCTCAAAAATGGCTGGCC
TACGGCCAGGCAATCTACCAGGGCGCGGACAAGCCGCGCCGTCGCCACTCGACCGCCGGCGCCCACATCA
AGGCACCCTGCCTCGCGCGTTTCGGTGATGACGGTGAAAACCTCTGACACATGCAGCTCCCGGAAACGGT
CACAGCTTGTCTGTAAGCGGATGCCGGGAGCAGACAAGCGCGTCAGCGGGTGTTGGCGGGTGTCGGGGCG
CAGCCATGACCCAGTCACGTAGCGATAGCGGAGTGTATACTGGCTTAACTATGCGGCATCAGAGCAGATT
GTACTGAGAGTGCACCATATGCGGTGTGAAATACCGCACAGATGCGTAAGGAGAAAATACCGCATCAGGC
GCTCTTCCGCTTCCTCGCTCACTGACTCGCTGCGCTCGGTCGTTCGGCTGCGGCGAGCGGTATCAGCTCA
CTCAAAGGCGGTAATACGGTTATCCACAGAATCAGGGGATAACGCAGGAAAGAACATGTGAGCAAAAGGC
CAGCAAAAGGCCAGGAACCGTAAAAAGGCCGCGTTGCTGGCGTTTTTCCATAGGCTCCGCCCCCCTGACG
AGCATCACAAAAATCGACGCTCAAGTCAGAGGTGGCGAAACCCGACAGGACTATAAAGATACCAGGCGTT
TCCCCCTGGAAGCTCCCTCGTGCGCTCTCCTGTTCCGACCCTGCCGCTTACCGGATACCTGTCCGCCTTT
CTCCCTTCGGGAAGCGTGGCGCTTTCTCATAGCTCACGCTGTAGGTATCTCAGTTCGGTGTAGGTCGTTC
GCTCCAAGCTGGGCTGTGTGCACGAACCCCCCGTTCAGCCCGACCGCTGCGCCTTATCCGGTAACTATCG
TCTTGAGTCCAACCCGGTAAGACACGACTTATCGCCACTGGCAGCAGCCACTGGTAACAGGATTAGCAGA
GCGAGGTATGTAGGCGGTGCTACAGAGTTCTTGAAGTGGTGGCCTAACTACGGCTACACTAGAAGGACAG
TATTTGGTATCTGCGCTCTGCTGAAGCCAGTTACCTTCGGAAAAAGAGTTGGTAGCTCTTGATCCGGCAA
ACAAACCACCGCTGGTAGCGGTGGTTTTTTTGTTTGCAAGCAGCAGATTACGCGCAGAAAAAAAGGATCT
CAAGAAGATCCTTTGATCTTTTCTACGGGGTCTGACGCTCAGTGGAACGAAAACTCACGTTAAGGGATTT
TGGTCATGCATTCTAGGTACTAAAACAATTCATCCAGTAAAATATAATATTTTATTTTCTCCCAATCAGG
CTTGATCCCCAGTAAGTCAAAAAATAGCTCGACATACTGTTCTTCCCCGATATCCTCCCTGATCGACCGG
ACGCAGAAGGCAATGTCATACCACTTGTCCGCCCTGCCGCTTCTCCCAAGATCAATAAAGCCACTTACTT
TGCCATCTTTCACAAAGATGTTGCTGTCTCCCAGGTCGCCGTGGGAAAAGACAAGTTCCTCTTCGGGCTT
TTCCGTCTTTAAAAAATCATACAGCTCGCGCGGATCTTTAAATGGAGTGTCTTCTTCCCAGTTTTCGCAA
TCCACATCGGCCAGATCGTTATTCAGTAAGTAATCCAATTCGGCTAAGCGGCTGTCTAAGCTATTCGTAT
AGGGACAATCCGATATGTCGATGGAGTGAAAGAGCCTGATGCACTCCGCATACAGCTCGATAATCTTTTC
AGGGCTTTGTTCATCTTCATACTCTTCCGAGCAAAGGACGCCATCGGCCTCACTCATGAGCAGATTGCTC
CAGCCATCATGCCGTTCAAAGTGCAGGACCTTTGGAACAGGCAGCTTTCCTTCCAGCCATAGCATCATGT
CCTTTTCCCGTTCCACATCATAGGTGGTCCCTTTATACCGGCTGTCCGTCATTTTTAAATATAGGTTTTC
ATTTTCTCCCACCAGCTTATATACCTTAGCAGGAGACATTCCTTCCGTATCTTTTACGCAGCGGTATTTT
TCGATCAGTTTTTTCAATTCCGGTGATATTCTCATTTTAGCCATTTATTATTTCCTTCCTCTTTTCTACA
GTATTTAAAGATACCCCAAGAAGCTAATTATAACAAGACGAACTCCAATTCACTGTTCCTTGCATTCTAA
AACCTTAAATACCAGAAAACAGCTTTTTCAAAGTTGTTTTCAAAGTTGGCGTATAACATAGTATCGACGG
AGCCGATTTTGAAACCGCGGTGATCACAGGCAGCAACGCTCTGTCATCGTTACAATCAACATGCTACCCT
CCGCGAGATCATCCGTGTTTCAAACCCGGCAGCTTAGTTGCCGTTCTTCCGAATAGCATCGGTAACATGA
GCAAAGTCTGCCGCCTTACAACGGCTCTCCCGCTGACGCCGTCCCGGACTGATGGGCTGCCTGTATCGAG
TGGTGATTTTGTGCCGAGCTGCCGGTCGGGGAGCTGTTGGCTGGCTGGTGGCAGGATATATTGTGGTGTA
AACAAATTGACGCTTAGACAACTTAATAACACATTGCGGACGTTTTTAATGTACTGAATTAACGCCGAAT
TAATTCGGGGGATCTGGATTTTAGTACTGGATTTTGGTTTTAGGAATTAGAAATTTTATTGATAGAAGTA
TTTTACAAATACAAATACATACTAAGGGTTTCTTATATGCTCAACACATGAGCGAAACCCTATAGGAACC
CTAATTCCCTTATCTGGGAACTACTCACACATTATTATGGAGAAAATAGAGCTTGTCGATCGTTAATTAA
TCACCTCCAAGATCCCGGACGAGTGCTGGGGCGTCGGTTTCCACTATCGGCGAGTACTTCTACACAGCCA
TCGGTCCAGACGGCCGCGCTTCTGCGGGCGATTTGTGTACGCCCGACAGTCCCGGCTCCGGATCGGACGA
TTGCGTCGCATCGACCCTGCGCCCAAGCTGCATCATCGAAATTGCCGTCAACCAAGCTCTGATAGAGTTG
GTCAAGACCAATGCGGAGCATATACGCCCGGAGCCGCGGCGATCCTGCAAGCTCCGGATGCCTCCGCTCG
AAGTAGCGCGTCTGCTGCTCCATACAAGCCAACCACGGCCTCCAGAAGAAGATGTTGGCGACCTCGTATT
GGGAATCCCCGAACATCGCCTCGCTCCAGTCAATGACCGCTGTTATGCGGCCATTGTCCGTCAGGACATT
GTTGGAGCCGAAATCCGCGTGCACGAGGTGCCGGACTTCGGGGCAGTCCTCGGCCCAAAGCATCAGCTCA
TCGAGAGCCTGCGCGACGGACGCACTGACGGTGTCGTCCATCACAGTTTGCCAGTGATACACATGGGGAT
CAGCAATCGCGCATATGAAATCACGCCATGTAGTGTATTGACCGATTCCTTGCGGTCCGAATGGGCCGAA
CCCGCTCGTCTGGCTAAGATCGGCCGCAGCGATCGCATCCATGGCCTCCGCGACCGGCTGCAGAACAGCG
GGCAGTTCGGTTTCAGGCAGGTCTTGCAACGTGACACCCTGTGCACGGCGGGAGATGCAATAGGTCAGGC
TCTCGCTGAATTCCCCAATGTCAAGCACTTCCGGAATCGGGAGCGCGGCCGATGCAAAGTGCCGATAAAC
ATAACGATCTTTGTAGAAACCATCGGCGCAGCTATTTACCCGCAGGACATATCCACGCCCTCCTACATCG
AAGCTGAAAGCACGAGATTCTTCGCCCTCCGAGAGCTGCATCAGGTCGGACACGCTGTCGAACTTTTCGA
TCAGAAACTTCTCGACAGACGTCGCGGTGAGTTCAGGCTTTTTCATCCTAGGAGAGATAGATTTGTAGAG
AGAGACTGGTGATTTCAGCGTGTCCTCTCCAAATGAAATGAACTTCCTTATATAGAGGAAGGGTCTTGCG
AAGGATAGTGGGATTGTGCGTCATCCCTTACGTCAGTGGAGATATCACATCAATCCACTTGCTTTGAAGA
CGTGGTTGGAACGTCTTCTTTTTCCACGATGCTCCTCGTGGGTGGGGGTCCATCTTTGGGACCACTGTCG
GCAGAGGCATCTTGAACGATAGCCTTTCCTTTATCGCAATGATGGCATTTGTAGGTGCCACCTTCCTTTT
CTACTGTCCTTTTGATGAAGTGACAGATAGCTGGGCAATGGAATCCGAGGAGGTTTCCCGATATTACCCT
TTGTTGAAAAGTCTCAATAGCCCTTTGGTCTTCTGAGACTGTATCTTTGATATTCTTGGAGTAGACGAGA
GTGTCGTGCTCCACCATGTTCACATCAATCCACTTGCTTTGAAGACGTGGTTGGAACGTCTTCTTTTTCC
ACGATGCTCCTCGTGGGTGGGGGTCCATCTTTGGGACCACTGTCGGCAGAGGCATCTTGAACGATAGCCT
TTCCTTTATCGCAATGATGGCATTTGTAGGTGCCACCTTCCTTTTCTACTGTCCTTTTGATGAAGTGACA
GATAGCTGGGCAATGGAATCCGAGGAGGTTTCCCGATATTACCCTTTGTTGAAAAGTCTCAATAGCCCTT
TGGTCTTCTGAGACTGTATCTTTGATATTCTTGGAGTAGACGAGAGTGTCGTGCTCCACCATG
Features (pLannotate 1.2.2; 18 found; start..end, strand, type, name):
      8..2006    +  promoter       Ubi promoter: maize polyubiquitin gene promoter
   5858..6160    -  CDS            ccdB: CCDB_ECOLI - Also known as G, letB, letD. Experimental evidence at protein level: Swiss-Prot protein existence level 1. Toxic component of a type II toxin-antitoxin (TA) system, functioning in plasmid maintainence. Responsible for the post- segregational killing (PSK) of plasmid-free cells, also referred to as a plasmid addiction system. Half-life of over 2 hours. Cell killing by CcdB is accompanied by filamentation, defects in chromosome and plasmid segregation, defects in cell division, formation of anucleate cells, decreased DNA synthesis and plasmid loss. Interferes with the activity of DN
   6165..6323    -  CDS            ccdA (fragment): CCDA_ECO57 - Also known as H, letA. Experimental evidence at protein level: Swiss-Prot protein existence level 1. Antitoxin component of a type II toxin-antitoxin (TA) system which inhibits the post-segregational killing (PSK) of plasmid-free cells, also referred to as a plasmid addiction system. Binds to and blocks the activity of CcdB; will also remove bound CcdB protein from the CcdB-GyrA complex by forming a CcdA-CcdB complex, a process termed rejuvenation. Functions as a transcriptional corepressor for the ccdAB operon, repression also requires CcdB (By similarity). From Escherichia coli
   6414..6479    -  intron         PDK intron (fragment): pdk; modified pyruvate orthophosphate dikinase intron from Flaveria trinervia 3.0
   6530..6778    +  terminator     HSP terminator: efficient transcription terminator from the Arabidopsis thaliana heat shock protein 18.2 gene (Nagaya et al., 2010)
   6799..6823    +  misc_feature   RB T-DNA repeat: right border repeat from nopaline C58 T-DNA
   7163..7564    +  CDS            Y4CG_SINFN (fragment): Protein inferred from homology: Swiss-Prot protein existence level 3. From Sinorhizobium fredii (strain NBRC 101917 / NGR234).
   8124..8753    +  CDS            pVS1 StaA: stability protein from the Pseudomonas plasmid pVS1 (Heeb et al., 2000)
   9182..10255   +  CDS            pVS1 RepA: replication protein from the Pseudomonas plasmid pVS1 (Heeb et al., 2000)
  10321..10515   +  rep_origin     pVS1 oriV: origin of replication for the Pseudomonas plasmid pVS1 (Heeb et al., 2000)
  10718..10757   +  CDS            rop (fragment): Rop protein, which maintains plasmids at low copy number; rop
  10849..10989   +  misc_feature   bom: basis of mobility region from pBR322
  11175..11763   -  rep_origin     ori: high-copy-number ColE1/pMB1/pBR322/pUC origin of replication
  11850..12644   -  CDS            KanR: aminoglycoside phosphotransferase; aphA-3; confers resistance to kanamycin
  13069..13093   +  misc_feature   LB T-DNA repeat: left border repeat from nopaline C58 T-DNA
  13171..13345   -  polyA_signal   CaMV poly(A) signal: cauliflower mosaic virus polyadenylation signal
  13386..14396   -  CDS            HygR: aminoglycoside phosphotransferase from E. coli; aph(4)-Ia; confers resistance to hygromycin
  14435..15111   -  promoter       CaMV 35S promoter (enhanced): cauliflower mosaic virus 35S promoter with a duplicated enhancer region
