[The description below was written by a language model from this plasmid's Addgene catalogue record and pLannotate feature annotations shown in this document.]
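Description:
pGEL032 is an empty-backbone T-DNA binary vector, built on pZHY988, for plant genome editing with LbCas12a in the single transcript unit (STU 2.0) format, in which the nuclease and its guide RNA are produced from one Pol II transcript rather than from separate promoters. It is about 15.2 kb. Replication in E. coli relies on a high-copy ColE1/pUC-type origin (with the pBR322 bom site), and the pVS1 oriV, RepA and StaA functions support replication and stable maintenance in Agrobacterium. Bacterial selection is by kanamycin (aphA-3).

Between the nopaline-type left and right border repeats there are two units. The first is a plant selection cassette in which an enhanced CaMV 35S promoter drives the hygromycin resistance gene, ending in the CaMV poly(A) signal. The second is the editing unit, which starts with the maize ubiquitin promoter and ends with the Arabidopsis HSP18.2 terminator. The roughly 3.8 kb between the promoter and the ccdB region is not annotated in either feature table. This is presumably where the LbCas12a coding sequence named in the catalogue entry lies, but the annotation does not confirm it, nor does it show the RNA-processing elements that release the crRNA. Just upstream of the terminator is a ccdB toxin gene with a ccdA fragment and a short PDK intron remnant. This most likely serves as a counter-selectable stuffer that is replaced when the user clones in guide sequences, which fits the requirement for a ccdB-tolerant propagation strain. The cloning sites themselves are not recorded.

The depositor and sequencing-derived records differ by only a few bases and carry the same features.
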