Addgene plasmid #137901: pGEL032
Purpose: (Empty Backbone) STU2.0 LbCas12a for plant genome editing
Depositing lab: Yong Zhang. Depositing organization: University of Electronic Science and Technology of China. Publication: Single transcript unit CRISPR 2.0 systems for robust Cas9 and Cas12a mediated plant genome editing. Tang X, Ren Q, Yang L, Bao Y, Zhong Z, He Y, Liu S, Qi C, Liu B, Wang Y, Sretenovic S, Zhang Y, Zheng X, Zhang T, Qi Y, Zhang Y. Plant Biotechnol J. 2019 Jul;17(7):1431-1445. doi: 10.1111/pbi.13068. Epub 2019 Jan 17. PubMed 30582653.
Backbone
  Vector backbone: pZHY988
  Vector type: Plant Expression, CRISPR
Growth in bacteria
  Bacterial resistance: Kanamycin, 50 μg/mL
  Growth temperature: 37°C
  Growth strain: ccdB Survival
  Copy number: High Copy
Gene/Insert
  Gene/Insert name: None
Terms and licenses: Academic/Nonprofit Terms; Industry Terms: Not Available to Industry
How to cite: pGEL032 was a gift from Yong Zhang (Addgene plasmid # 137901 ; http://n2t.net/addgene:137901 ; RRID:Addgene_137901)
